Addgene plasmid #210573: pUB_SM-RLuc100---MS2
Purpose: Expresses SM(FLAG)-optimal Renilla with 3'UTR MS2 hairpins
Depositing lab: Olivia Rissland. Depositing organization: University of Colorado Denver and Anschutz Medical Campus. Publication: Synonymous codon usage regulates translation initiation. Barrington CL, Galindo G, Koch AL, Horton ER, Morrison EJ, Tisa S, Stasevich TJ, Rissland OS. Cell Rep. 2023 Dec 26;42(12):113413. doi: 10.1016/j.celrep.2023.113413. Epub 2023 Dec 12. PubMed 38096059.
Backbone
  Vector backbone: pUB
  Total vector size (bp): 9926
  Vector type: Mammalian Expression, Lentiviral, Luciferase
Growth in bacteria
  Bacterial resistance: Ampicillin, 100 μg/mL
  Growth temperature: 37°C
  Growth strain: NEB Stable
  Copy number: High Copy
Gene/Insert
  Gene/Insert name: Spaghetti monster (FLAG)-optimal Renilla luciferase (alt names: Renilla; Ren)
  Insert size (bp): 2354
  Promoter: UBC human
  Tag / fusion protein: Spaghetti monster (FLAG) (N terminal on insert)
  Cloning method: Restriction Enzyme; 5′ cloning site NotI (not destroyed); 3′ cloning site NheI (not destroyed)
  Sequencing primers: 5′ UBC_F
Terms and licenses: Academic/Nonprofit Terms; Industry Terms: Not Available to Industry
How to cite: pUB_SM-RLuc100---MS2 was a gift from Olivia Rissland (Addgene plasmid # 210573 ; http://n2t.net/addgene:210573 ; RRID:Addgene_210573)
