[The description below was written by a language model from this plasmid's Addgene catalogue record and pLannotate feature annotations shown in this document.]
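Description:
pUB_SM-RLuc100---MS2 is a roughly 9.9 kb HIV-1-based lentiviral transfer plasmid built on the pUB backbone for expression in mammalian cells. It is maintained in E. coli through a high-copy ColE1/pUC-type origin and an ampicillin resistance (β-lactamase) gene. The viral framework comprises a truncated 5' LTR, the Ψ packaging signal with an adjoining gag fragment, the Rev response element for Rev-dependent nuclear export of the genomic RNA, the cPPT/CTS element, a WPRE to boost transcript expression, and a self-inactivating ΔU3 3' LTR. No mammalian selection marker is annotated.

The payload is driven by the human ubiquitin C promoter and encodes Renilla luciferase fused at its N terminus to a FLAG "spaghetti monster" tag, a scaffold protein carrying multiple FLAG epitopes. The automated annotation reflects this as clusters of FLAG repeats flanking a segment labelled mRuby2. That label most likely marks a fluorescent-protein-like scaffold rather than a functional red reporter, although the record does not clarify this. According to the catalogue entry, the luciferase coding sequence is the "optimal" codon version, and the 3' UTR carries MS2 hairpins. The hairpins are not annotated in the feature table, but they presumably lie in the unannotated stretch between the luciferase ORF and the WPRE.

Together these parts allow nascent peptides to be detected through the repeated FLAG epitopes as they emerge from ribosomes, while the mRNA itself is tracked through MS2 coat protein binding. Luciferase activity gives a bulk readout of protein output. The associated study examined how synonymous codon usage influences translation initiation, so this construct likely serves as the codon-optimal reporter in that study.
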