Features (pLannotate 1.2.2; 27 found; start..end, strand, type, name):
    377..634     +  LTR            5' LTR (truncated): truncated 5' long terminal repeat (LTR) from HIV-1
    681..806     +  misc_feature   HIV-1 Ψ: packaging signal of human immunodeficiency virus type 1
    790..1128    +  CDS            HIV-1 gag (fragment): gag protein from human immunodeficiency virus 1; gag
   1303..1536    +  misc_feature   RRE: The Rev response element (RRE) of HIV-1 allows for Rev-dependent mRNA export from the nucleus to the cytoplasm.
   1913..2013    +  CDS            Rev (fragment): human immunodeficiency virus 1 (HIV-1) Rev protein; rev; enhances nuclear export of unspliced and incompletely spliced viral mRNAs
   2058..2175    +  misc_feature   cPPT/CTS: central polypurine tract and central termination sequence of HIV-1
   2218..2616    +  promoter       UbC promoter: human ubiquitin C promoter
   2628..2653    +  CDS            5xFLAG (fragment): five tandem FLAG® epitope tags
   2658..2681    +  CDS            3xFLAG (fragment): three tandem FLAG® epitope tags
   2685..2709    +  CDS            3xFLAG (fragment): three tandem FLAG® epitope tags
   2712..3518    +  CDS            mRuby2: mRuby2 is a basic (constitutively fluorescent) red fluorescent protein published in 2012, derived from Entacmaea quadricolor. It has moderate acid sensitivity.
   3579..3603    +  CDS            2xFLAG (fragment): two tandem FLAG® epitope tags
   3639..4568    +  CDS            LUCI_RENRE: Experimental evidence at protein level: Swiss-Prot protein existence level 1. Upon binding the substrate, the enzyme catalyzes an oxygenation, producing a very short-lived hydroperoxide that cyclizes into a dioxetanone structure, which collapses, releasing a CO(2) molecule. The spontaneous breakdown of the dioxetanone releases the energy (about 50 kcal/mole) that is necessary to generate the excited state of the coelenteramide product, which is the singlet form of the monoanion. In vivo the product undergoes the process of nonradiative energy transfer to an accessory protein, a green fluoresce
   6310..6898    +  misc_feature   WPRE: woodchuck hepatitis virus posttranscriptional regulatory element
   6906..6971    +  CDS            nef (fragment): NEF_HV1Z2 - Experimental evidence at protein level: Swiss-Prot protein existence level 1. Extracellular Nef protein targets CD4(+) T-lymphocytes for apoptosis by interacting with CXCR4 surface receptors. From Human immunodeficiency virus type 1 group M subtype D (isolate Z2/CDC-Z34) (HIV-1).
   6973..7206    +  LTR            3' LTR (ΔU3): self-inactivating 3' long terminal repeat (LTR) from HIV-1
   7411..7515    +  promoter       AmpR promoter: bla
   7516..8376    +  CDS            AmpR: β-lactamase; bla; confers resistance to ampicillin, carbenicillin, and related antibiotics
   8547..9135    +  rep_origin     ori: high-copy-number ColE1/pMB1/pBR322/pUC origin of replication
   9318..9372    +  CDS            lacI (fragment): lac repressor; lacI; The lac repressor binds to the lac operator to inhibit transcription in E. coli. This inhibition can be relieved by adding lactose or isopropyl-β-D-thiogalactopyranoside (IPTG).
   9378..9471    +  rep_origin     SV40 ori (fragment): SV40 origin of replication
   9496..9533    +  CDS            lacI (fragment): lac repressor; lacI; The lac repressor binds to the lac operator to inhibit transcription in E. coli. This inhibition can be relieved by adding lactose or isopropyl-β-D-thiogalactopyranoside (IPTG).
   9546..9567    +  protein_bind   CAP binding site: CAP binding activates transcription in the presence of cAMP. E. coli catabolite activator protein
   9582..9612    +  promoter       lac promoter: promoter for the E. coli lac operon
   9620..9636    +  protein_bind   lac operator: The lac repressor binds to the lac operator to inhibit transcription in E. coli. This inhibition can be relieved by adding lactose or isopropyl-β-D-thiogalactopyranoside (IPTG). lac repressor encoded by lacI
   9670..9753    +  polyA_signal   SV40 poly(A) signal (fragment): SV40 polyadenylation signal
   9920..329     +  CDS            nef (fragment) (across the origin): NEF_HV1BR - Experimental evidence at protein level: Swiss-Prot protein existence level 1. Extracellular Nef protein targets CD4(+) T-lymphocytes for apoptosis by interacting with CXCR4 surface receptors (PubMed:14990729). From Human immunodeficiency virus type 1 group M subtype B (isolate BRU/LAI) (HIV-1).
>Addgene plasmid #210573 | pUB_SM-RLuc100---MS2 | addgene full sequence | sequence record 416795 | Addgene NGS Result
TGGAAGGGCTAATTCACTCCCAAAGAAGACAAGATATCCTTGATCTGTGGATCTACCACACACAAGGCTA
CTTCCCTGATTAGCAGAACTACACACCAGGGCCAGGGGTCAGATATCCACTGACCTTTGGATGGTGCTAC
AAGCTAGTACCAGTTGAGCCAGATAAGGTAGAAGAGGCCAATAAAGGAGAGAACACCAGCTTGTTACACC
CTGTGAGCCTGCATGGGATGGATGACCCGGAGAGAGAAGTGTTAGAGTGGAGGTTTGACAGCCGCCTAGC
ATTTCATCACGTGGCCCGAGAGCTGCATCCGGAGTACTTCAAGAACTGCTGATATCGAGCTTGCTACAAG
GGACTTTCCGCTGGGGACTTTCCAGGGAGGCGTGGCCTGGGCGGGACTGGGGAGTGGCGAGCCCTCAGAT
CCTGCATATAAGCAGCTGCTTTTTGCCTGTACTGGGTCTCTCTGGTTAGACCAGATCTGAGCCTGGGAGC
TCTCTGGCTAACTAGGGAACCCACTGCTTAAGCCTCAATAAAGCTTGCCTTGAGTGCTTCAAGTAGTGTG
TGCCCGTCTGTTGTGTGACTCTGGTAACTAGAGATCCCTCAGACCCTTTTAGTCAGTGTGGAAAATCTCT
AGCAGTGGCGCCCGAACAGGGACTTGAAAGCGAAAGGGAAACCAGAGGAGCTCTCTCGACGCAGGACTCG
GCTTGCTGAAGCGCGCACGGCAAGAGGCGAGGGGCGGCGACTGGTGAGTACGCCAAAAATTTTGACTAGC
GGAGGCTAGAAGGAGAGAGATGGGTGCGAGAGCGTCAGTATTAAGCGGGGGAGAATTAGATCGCGATGGG
AAAAAATTCGGTTAAGGCCAGGGGGAAAGAAAAAATATAAATTAAAACATATAGTATGGGCAAGCAGGGA
GCTAGAACGATTCGCAGTTAATCCTGGCCTGTTAGAAACATCAGAAGGCTGTAGACAAATACTGGGACAG
CTACAACCATCCCTTCAGACAGGATCAGAAGAACTTAGATCATTATATAATACAGTAGCAACCCTCTATT
GTGTGCATCAAAGGATAGAGATAAAAGACACCAAGGAAGCTTTAGACAAGATAGAGGAAGAGCAAAACAA
AAGTAAGACCACCGCACAGCAAGCGGCCGGCCGCTGATCTTCAGACCTGGAGGAGGAGATATGAGGGACA
ATTGGAGAAGTGAATTATATAAATATAAAGTAGTAAAAATTGAACCATTAGGAGTAGCACCCACCAAGGC
AAAGAGAAGAGTGGTGCAGAGAGAAAAAAGAGCAGTGGGAATAGGAGCTTTGTTCCTTGGGTTCTTGGGA
GCAGCAGGAAGCACTATGGGCGCAGCGTCAATGACGCTGACGGTACAGGCCAGACAATTATTGTCTGGTA
TAGTGCAGCAGCAGAACAATTTGCTGAGGGCTATTGAGGCGCAACAGCATCTGTTGCAACTCACAGTCTG
GGGCATCAAGCAGCTCCAGGCAAGAATCCTGGCTGTGGAAAGATACCTAAAGGATCAACAGCTCCTGGGG
ATTTGGGGTTGCTCTGGAAAACTCATTTGCACCACTGCTGTGCCTTGGAATGCTAGTTGGAGTAATAAAT
CTCTGGAACAGATTTGGAATCACACGACCTGGATGGAGTGGGACAGAGAAATTAACAATTACACAAGCTT
AATACACTCCTTAATTGAAGAATCGCAAAACCAGCAAGAAAAGAATGAACAAGAATTATTGGAATTAGAT
AAATGGGCAAGTTTGTGGAATTGGTTTAACATAACAAATTGGCTGTGGTATATAAAATTATTCATAATGA
TAGTAGGAGGCTTGGTAGGTTTAAGAATAGTTTTTGCTGTACTTTCTATAGTGAATAGAGTTAGGCAGGG
ATATTCACCATTATCGTTTCAGACCCACCTCCCAACCCCGAGGGGACCCGACAGGCCCGAAGGAATAGAA
GAAGAAGGTGGAGAGAGAGACAGAGACAGATCCATTCGATTAGTGAACGGATCTCGACGGTATCGCCGAA
TTCACAAATGGCAGTATTCATCCACAATTTTAAAAGAAAAGGGGGGATTGGGGGGTACAGTGCAGGGGAA
AGAATAGTAGACATAATAGCAACAGACATACAAACTAAAGAATTACAAAAACAAATTACAAAAATTCAAA
ATTTTCGGGTTTATTACAGGGACAGCAGAGATCCAGTTTGGACTAGTGGCCTCCGCGCCGGGTTTTGGCG
CCTCCCGCGGGCGCCCCCCTCCTCACGGCGAGCGCTGCCACGTCAGACGAAGGGCGCAGCGAGCGTCCTG
ATCCTTCCGCCCGGACGCTCAGGACAGCGGCCCGCTGCTCATAAGACTCGGCCTTAGAACCCCAGTATCA
GCAGAAGGACATTTTAGGACGGGACTTGGGTGACTCTAGGGCACTGGTTTTCTTTCCAGAGAGCGGAACA
GGCGAGGAAAAGTAGTCCCTTCTCGGCGATTCTGCGGAGGGATCTCCGTGGGGCGGTGAACGCCGATGAT
TATATAAGGACGCGCCGGGTGTGGCACAGCTAGTTCCGTCGCAGCCGGGATTTGGGTCGCGGTTCTTGTT
TGTGGATCGCTGTGATCGTCACTTGGCGGCCGCCACCATGGACTACAAGGACGACGACGACAAAGGTGAC
TACAAAGATGATGACGATAAAGGCGACTATAAGGACGATGACGACAAGGGCGGAAACTCACTGATCAAGG
AAAACATGCGGATGAAGGTGGTGATGGAGGGCTCCGTGAATGGTCACCAGTTCAAGTGCACCGGAGAGGG
AGAGGGAAACCCGTACATGGGAACTCAGACCATGCGCATTAAGGTCATCGAAGGAGGTCCGCTGCCGTTC
GCTTTCGATATCCTGGCCACTTCGTTCGGAGGAGGGTCGCGCACGTTCATCAAGTACCCGAAGGGAATCC
CGGACTTCTTTAAGCAGTCATTCCCGGAAGGATTCACTTGGGAACGGGTGACCCGGTATGAAGATGGAGG
TGTGGTGACTGTCATGCAAGATACTTCGCTGGAGGATGGGTGCCTCGTGTACCACGTCCAAGTCCGCGGA
GTGAATTTCCCGTCCAACGGACCAGTGATGCAGAAAAAGACGAAGGGTTGGGAACCTAATACTGAAATGA
TGTACCCCGCAGACGGAGGGCTGAGGGGCTACACCCACATGGCGCTGAAGGTCGACGGAGGAGATTACAA
GGATGACGACGATAAGCAACAAGATTACAAAGACGATGATGACAAGGGCCAGCAGGGCGACTACAAGGAC
GACGACGACAAGCAGCAGGACTACAAAGATGACGATGATAAAGGAGGAGGACATCTGTCCTGTTCGTTCG
TGACCACCTACAGATCAAAGAAAACCGTGGGAAACATCAAGATGCCGGGCATTCATGCCGTCGACCACCG
CCTGGAGCGGCTCGAAGAATCAGACAATGAGATGTTCGTCGTGCAAAGAGAACATGCCGTGGCCAAGTTC
GCGGGACTGGGAGGCGGTGGAGGCGATTACAAAGACGATGATGACAAGGGTGACTATAAAGACGACGATG
ACAAAGGGGATTACAAGGATGATGATGATAAGGGAGGCGGTGGATCAGGTGGAGGAGGTTCACTGCAGAC
CAGCAAGGTGTACGACCCCGAGCAGCGCAAGCGCATGATCACCGGCCCCCAGTGGTGGGCCCGCTGCAAG
CAGATGAACGTGCTGGACAGCTTCATCAACTACTACGACAGCGAGAAGCACGCCGAGAACGCCGTGATCT
TCCTGCACGGCAACGCCGCCAGCAGCTACCTGTGGCGCCACGTGGTGCCCCACATCGAGCCCGTGGCCCG
CTGCATCATCCCCGACCTGATCGGCATGGGCAAGAGCGGCAAGAGCGGCAACGGCAGCTACCGCCTGCTG
GACCACTACAAGTACCTGACCGCCTGGTTCGAGCTGCTGAACCTGCCCAAGAAGATCATCTTCGTGGGCC
ACGACTGGGGCGCCTGCCTGGCCTTCCACTACAGCTACGAGCACCAGGACAAGATCAAGGCCATCGTGCA
CGCCGAGAGCGTGGTGGACGTGATCGAGAGCTGGGACGAGTGGCCCGACATCGAGGAGGACATCGCCCTG
ATCAAGAGCGAGGAGGGCGAGAAGATGGTGCTGGAGAACAACTTCTTCGTGGAGACCATGCTGCCCAGCA
AGATCATGCGCAAGCTGGAGCCCGAGGAGTTCGCCGCCTACCTGGAGCCCTTCAAGGAGAAGGGCGAGGT
GCGCCGCCCCACCCTGAGCTGGCCCCGCGAGATCCCCCTGGTGAAGGGCGGCAAGCCCGACGTGGTGCAG
ATCGTGCGCAACTACAACGCCTACCTGCGCGCCAGCGACGACCTGCCCAAGATGTTCATCGAGAGCGACC
CCGGCTTCTTCAGCAACGCCATCGTGGAGGGCGCCAAGAAGTTCCCCAACACCGAGTTCGTGAAGGTGAA
GGGCCTGCACTTCAGCCAGGAGGACGCCCCCGACGAGATGGGCAAGTACATCAAGAGCTTCGTGGAGCGC
GTGCTGAAGAACGAGCAGTAAGCTAGCTAGGCGGACTGTTACTGAGCTGCGTTTTACACCCTTTCTTTGA
CAAAACCTAACTTGCGCAGAAAAAAAAAAAATAAGAGACAACATTGGCATGGCTTTGTTTTTTTAAATTT
TTTTTAAAGTTTTTTTTTTTTTTTTTTTTTTTTAAGTTTTTTTGTTTTGTTTTGGCGCTTTTGACTCAGG
ATTTAAAAACTGGAACGGTGAAGGCGACAGCAGTTGGTTGGAGCAAACATCCCCCAAAGTTCTACAAATG
TGGCTGAGGACTTTGTACATTGTTTTGTTTTTTTTTTTTTTGGTTTTGTCTTTTTTTAATAGTCATTCCA
AGTATCCATGAAATAAGTGGTTACAGGAAGTCCCTCACCCTCCCAAAAGCCACCCCCACTCCTAAGAGGA
GGATGGTCGCGTCCATGCCCTGAGTCCACCCCGGGGAAGGTGACAACCGGTAACCTACAAACGGGTGGAG
GATCACCCCACCCGACACTTCACAATCAAGGGGTACAATACACAAGGGTGGAGGAACACCCCACCCTCCA
GACACATTACACAGAAATCCAATCAAACAGAAGCACCATCAGGGCTTCTGCTACCAAATTTATCTCAAAA
AACTACAACAAGGAATCACCATCAGGGATTCCCTGTGCAATATACGTCAAACGAGGGCCACGACGGGAGG
ACGATCACGCCTCCCGAATATCGGCATGTCTGGCTTTCGAATTCAGTGCGTGGAGCATCAGCCCACGCAG
CCAATCAGAGTCGAATACAAGTCGACTTTCGCGAAGAGCATCAGCCTTCGCGCCATTCTTACACAAACCA
CACTCTCCCCTACAGGAACAGCATCAGCGTTCCTGCCCAGTACCCAACTCAAGAAAATTTATGTCCCCAT
GCAGCATCAGCGCATGGGCCCCAAGAATACATCCCCAACAAAATCACATCCGAGCACCAACAGGGCTCGG
AGTGTTGTTTCTTGTCCAACTGGACAAACCCTCCATGGACCATCAGGCCATGGACTCTCACCAACAAGAC
AAAAACTACTCTTCTCGAAGCAGCATCAGCGCTTCGAAACACTCGAGCATACATTGTGCCTATTTCTTGG
GTGGACGATCACGCCACCCATGCTCTCACGAATTTCAAAACACGGACAAGGACGAGCACCACCAGGGCTC
GTCGTTCCACGTCCAATACGATTACTTACCTTTCGGGATCACGATCACGGATCCCGCAGCTACATCACTT
CCACTCAGGACATTCAAGCATGCACGATCACGGCATGCTCCACAAGTCTCAACCACAGAAACTACCAAAT
GGGTTCAGCACCAGCGAACCCACTCCTACCTCAAACCTCTTCCCACAAAACTGGCAAGCAGGATCACCGC
TTGCCCATTCCAACATACCAAATCAAAAACAATTACTGGTACAGCATCAGCGTACCAGCCCACATCTCTC
ACTACTATCAAAAACCAAACCGTTCAGCAACAGCGAACGGTACACACGGAAAAATCAACTGGTTTACAAA
TACGAAAGACGATCACGCTTTCGTCCAGCGCAAACTATTACGAAAAACATCCGACGGGAAGAGCAACAGC
CTTCCCGCGGCGGAAAACCTCACAAAAACACGACAAACGGATGCACGAACACGGCATCCGCCGACAACCC
ACAAACTTACAACCAGGCAAACGGTGCAGGATCACCGCACCGTACATCAAACACCTCAGATCTCATATCG
ATAGATCCTAATCAACCTCTGGATTACAAAATTTGTGAAAGATTGACTGGTATTCTTAACTATGTTGCTC
CTTTTACGCTATGTGGATACGCTGCTTTAATGCCTTTGTATCATGCTATTGCTTCCCGTATGGCTTTCAT
TTTCTCCTCCTTGTATAAATCCTGGTTGCTGTCTCTTTATGAGGAGTTGTGGCCCGTTGTCAGGCAACGT
GGCGTGGTGTGCACTGTGTTTGCTGACGCAACCCCCACTGGTTGGGGCATTGCCACCACCTGTCAGCTCC
TTTCCGGGACTTTCGCTTTCCCCCTCCCTATTGCCACGGCGGAACTCATCGCCGCCTGCCTTGCCCGCTG
CTGGACAGGGGCTCGGCTGTTGGGCACTGACAATTCCGTGGTGTTGTCGGGGAAATCATCGTCCTTTCCT
TGGCTGCTCGCCTGTGTTGCCACCTGGATTCTGCGCGGGACGTCCTTCTGCTACGTCCCTTCGGCCCTCA
ATCCAGCGGACCTTCCTTCCCGCGGCCTGCTGCCGGCTCTGCGGCCTCTTCCGCGTCTTCGCCTTCGCCC
TCAGACGAGTCGGATCTCCCTTTGGGCCGCCTCCCCGCCTGAGATCCTTTAAGACCAATGACTTACAAGG
CAGCTGTAGATCTTAGCCACTTTTTAAAAGAAAAGGGGGGACTGGAAGGGCTAATTCACTCCCAACGAAG
ACAAGATCTGCTTTTTGCTTGTACTGGGTCTCTCTGGTTAGACCAGATCTGAGCCTGGGAGCTCTCTGGC
TAACTAGGGAACCCACTGCTTAAGCCTCAATAAAGCTTGCCTTGAGTGCTTCAAGTAGTGTGTGCCCGTC
TGTTGTGTGACTCTGGTAACTAGAGATCCCTCAGACCCTTTTAGTCAGTGTGGAAAATCTCTAGCAGTAG
TAGTTCATGTCATCTTATTATTCAGTATTTATAACTTGCAAAGAAATGAATATCAGAGAGTGAGAGGCCC
GGGTTAATTAAGGAAAGGGCTAGATCATTCTTGAAGACGAAAGGGCCTCGTGATACGCCTATTTTTATAG
GTTAATGTCATGATAATAATGGTTTCTTAGACGTCAGGTGGCACTTTTCGGGGAAATGTGCGCGGAACCC
CTATTTGTTTATTTTTCTAAATACATTCAAATATGTATCCGCTCATGAGACAATAACCCTGATAAATGCT
TCAATAATATTGAAAAAGGAAGAGTATGAGTATTCAACATTTCCGTGTCGCCCTTATTCCCTTTTTTGCG
GCATTTTGCCTTCCTGTTTTTGCTCACCCAGAAACGCTGGTGAAAGTAAAAGATGCTGAAGATCAGTTGG
GTGCACGAGTGGGTTACATCGAACTGGATCTCAACAGCGGTAAGATCCTTGAGAGTTTTCGCCCCGAAGA
ACGTTTTCCAATGATGAGCACTTTTAAAGTTCTGCTATGTGGCGCGGTATTATCCCGTGTTGACGCCGGG
CAAGAGCAACTCGGTCGCCGCATACACTATTCTCAGAATGACTTGGTTGAGTACTCACCAGTCACAGAAA
AGCATCTTACGGATGGCATGACAGTAAGAGAATTATGCAGTGCTGCCATAACCATGAGTGATAACACTGC
GGCCAACTTACTTCTGACAACGATCGGAGGACCGAAGGAGCTAACCGCTTTTTTGCACAACATGGGGGAT
CATGTAACTCGCCTTGATCGTTGGGAACCGGAGCTGAATGAAGCCATACCAAACGACGAGCGTGACACCA
CGATGCCTGTAGCAATGGCAACAACGTTGCGCAAACTATTAACTGGCGAACTACTTACTCTAGCTTCCCG
GCAACAATTAATAGACTGGATGGAGGCGGATAAAGTTGCAGGACCACTTCTGCGCTCGGCCCTTCCGGCT
GGCTGGTTTATTGCTGATAAATCTGGAGCCGGTGAGCGTGGGTCTCGCGGTATCATTGCAGCACTGGGGC
CAGATGGTAAGCCCTCCCGTATCGTAGTTATCTACACGACGGGGAGTCAGGCAACTATGGATGAACGAAA
TAGACAGATCGCTGAGATAGGTGCCTCACTGATTAAGCATTGGTAACTGTCAGACCAAGTTTACTCATAT
ATACTTTAGATTGATTTAAAACTTCATTTTTAATTTAAAAGGATCTAGGTGAAGATCCTTTTTGATAATC
TCATGACCAAAATCCCTTAACGTGAGTTTTCGTTCCACTGAGCGTCAGACCCCGTAGAAAAGATCAAAGG
ATCTTCTTGAGATCCTTTTTTTCTGCGCGTAATCTGCTGCTTGCAAACAAAAAAACCACCGCTACCAGCG
GTGGTTTGTTTGCCGGATCAAGAGCTACCAACTCTTTTTCCGAAGGTAACTGGCTTCAGCAGAGCGCAGA
TACCAAATACTGTTCTTCTAGTGTAGCCGTAGTTAGGCCACCACTTCAAGAACTCTGTAGCACCGCCTAC
ATACCTCGCTCTGCTAATCCTGTTACCAGTGGCTGCTGCCAGTGGCGATAAGTCGTGTCTTACCGGGTTG
GACTCAAGACGATAGTTACCGGATAAGGCGCAGCGGTCGGGCTGAACGGGGGGTTCGTGCACACAGCCCA
GCTTGGAGCGAACGACCTACACCGAACTGAGATACCTACAGCGTGAGCTATGAGAAAGCGCCACGCTTCC
CGAAGGGAGAAAGGCGGACAGGTATCCGGTAAGCGGCAGGGTCGGAACAGGAGAGCGCACGAGGGAGCTT
CCAGGGGGAAACGCCTGGTATCTTTATAGTCCTGTCGGGTTTCGCCACCTCTGACTTGAGCGTCGATTTT
TGTGATGCTCGTCAGGGGGGCGGAGCCTATGGAAAAACGCCAGCAACGCGGCCTTTTTACGGTTCCTGGC
CTTTTGCTGGCCTTTTGCTCACATGTTCTTTCCTGCGTTATCCCCTGATTCTGTGGATAACCGTATTACC
GCCTTTGAGTGAGCTGATACCGCTCGCCGCAGCCGAACGACCGAGCGCAGCGAGTCAGTGAGCGAGGAAG
CGGAAGAGCGCCCAATACGCAAACCGCCTCTCCCCGCGCGTTGGCCGATTCATTAATGCAGCAAGCTCAT
GGCTGACTAATTTTTTTTATTTATGCAGAGGCCGAGGCCGCCTCGGCCTCTGAGCTATTCCAGAAGTAGT
GAGGAGGCTTTTTTGGAGGCCTAGGCTTTTGCAAAAAGCTCCCCGTGGCACGACAGGTTTCCCGACTGGA
AAGCGGGCAGTGAGCGCAACGCAATTAATGTGAGTTAGCTCACTCATTAGGCACCCCAGGCTTTACACTT
TATGCTTCCGGCTCGTATGTTGTGTGGAATTGTGAGCGGATAACAATTTCACACAGGAAACAGCTATGAC
ATGATTACGAATTTCACAAATAAAGCATTTTTTTCACTGCATTCTAGTTGTGGTTTGTCCAAACTCATCA
ATGTATCTTATCATGTCTGGATCAACTGGATAACTCAAGCTAACCAAAATCATCCCAAACTTCCCACCCC
ATACCCTATTACCACTGCCAATTACCTGTGGTTTCATTTACTCTAAACCTGTGATTCCTCTGAATTATTT
TCATTTTAAAGAAATTGTATTTGTTAAATATGTACTACAAACTTAGTAGT
